Addgene plasmid #199150: pGST-parallell2-GGA3(571-723)
Purpose: Expresses GST-GGA3(571-723) in bacteria
Depositing lab: Juan Bonifacino. Depositing organization: National Institute of Child Health and Human Development (NICHD). Publication: Recognition of accessory protein motifs by the gamma-adaptin ear domain of GGA3. Miller GJ, Mattera R, Bonifacino JS, Hurley JH. Nat Struct Biol. 2003 Aug;10(8):599-606. doi: 10.1038/nsb953. PubMed 12858162.
Backbone
  Vector backbone: pGST-paralle2
  Backbone size w/o insert (bp): 5037
  Total vector size (bp): 5499
  Vector type: Bacterial Expression
Growth in bacteria
  Bacterial resistance: Ampicillin, 100 μg/mL
  Growth temperature: 37°C
  Growth strain: DH5alpha
  Copy number: Unknown
Gene/Insert
  Gene/Insert name: GGA3(571-723)
  Species: H. sapiens (human)
  Insert size (bp): 462
  Entrez Gene: GGA3
  Promoter: tac
  Tag / fusion protein: GST (N terminal on backbone); TEV protease cleavage site (N terminal on backbone)
  Cloning method: Restriction Enzyme; 5′ cloning site BamH1 (not destroyed); 3′ cloning site EcoRI (not destroyed)
  Sequencing primers: 5′ GST forward; 3′ GST reverse
Terms and licenses: Academic/Nonprofit Terms; Industry Terms: Not Available to Industry
How to cite: pGST-parallell2-GGA3(571-723) was a gift from Juan Bonifacino (Addgene plasmid # 199150 ; http://n2t.net/addgene:199150 ; RRID:Addgene_199150)
