[The description below was written by a language model from this plasmid's Addgene catalogue record and pLannotate feature annotations shown in this document.]
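Description:
pGST-parallell2-GGA3(571-723) is a 5,499 bp bacterial expression plasmid built on the pGST-parallel2 backbone, a pGEX-style vector for producing glutathione S-transferase fusion proteins in E. coli. It replicates from a ColE1/pMB1-family origin and is selected with ampicillin through the β-lactamase (AmpR) gene and its own promoter. The record lists the copy number as unknown. Short fragments of rop and the pBR322 bom region are annotated, along with a lac promoter/lacZα segment and a small yciV fragment. These appear to be backbone remnants rather than functional parts of the expression cassette.

The payload is a 462 bp fragment of human GGA3 encoding residues 571–723, cloned between BamHI and EcoRI sites that were both preserved. According to the associated publication title, this region corresponds to the gamma-adaptin ear domain of GGA3, a protein involved in sorting and trafficking between the trans-Golgi network and endosomes. Transcription is driven by the strong hybrid tac promoter, followed by a lac operator. The plasmid also carries lacI with its own promoter, so the lac repressor keeps expression off until it is induced with IPTG. The open reading frame begins with Schistosoma japonicum GST, followed by a TEV protease recognition site and then the GGA3 fragment. The fusion can therefore be captured on glutathione resin, and the GST moiety can be removed by TEV cleavage if the isolated domain is needed.

The stated purpose is bacterial expression of GST-GGA3(571-723). This fits with producing recombinant protein for structural work and for binding studies of how the ear domain recognises accessory protein motifs.
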