Features (pLannotate 1.2.2; 18 found; start..end, strand, type, name):
    495..516     +  protein_bind   CAP binding site: CAP binding activates transcription in the presence of cAMP. E. coli catabolite activator protein
    531..561     +  promoter       lac promoter: promoter for the E. coli lac operon
    569..585     +  protein_bind   lac operator: The lac repressor binds to the lac operator to inhibit transcription in E. coli. This inhibition can be relieved by adding lactose or isopropyl-β-D-thiogalactopyranoside (IPTG). lac repressor encoded by lacI
    605..778     +  CDS            lacZα: LacZα fragment of β-galactosidase; lacZ fragment
   1042..1158    -  CDS            yciV (fragment): RNAAM_ECOLI - Also known as trpH From Escherichia coli (strain K12).
   1234..1262    +  promoter       tac promoter: strong E. coli promoter; hybrid between the trp and lac UV5 promoters
   1270..1286    +  protein_bind   lac operator: The lac repressor binds to the lac operator to inhibit transcription in E. coli. This inhibition can be relieved by adding lactose or isopropyl-β-D-thiogalactopyranoside (IPTG). lac repressor encoded by lacI
   1309..1962    +  CDS            GST26_SCHJA: Experimental evidence at protein level: Swiss-Prot protein existence level 1. GST isoenzymes appear to play a central role in the parasite detoxification system. Other functions are also suspected including a role in increasing the solubility of haematin in the parasite gut. From Schistosoma japonicum (Blood fluke).
   1975..1995    +  CDS            TEV site: tobacco etch virus (TEV) protease recognition and cleavage site
   1981..2466    +  CDS            GGA3 (fragment): GGA3_HUMAN - Also known as KIAA0154. Experimental evidence at protein level: Swiss-Prot protein existence level 1. Plays a role in protein sorting and trafficking between the trans-Golgi network (TGN) and endosomes. Mediates the ARF-dependent recruitment of clathrin to the TGN and binds ubiquitinated proteins and membrane cargo molecules with a cytosolic acidic cluster-dileucine (DXXLL) motif (PubMed:11301005). Mediates export of the GPCR receptor ADRA2B to the cell surface (PubMed:26811329). nvolved in BACE1 transport and sorting as well as regulation of BACE1 protein levels (PubMed:17553422,
   2567..2606    +  CDS            rop (fragment): Rop protein, which maintains plasmids at low copy number; rop
   2708..2748    +  misc_feature   bom (fragment): basis of mobility region from pBR322
   2853..2957    +  promoter       AmpR promoter: bla
   2958..3818    +  CDS            AmpR: β-lactamase; bla; confers resistance to ampicillin, carbenicillin, and related antibiotics
   3989..4577    +  rep_origin     ori: high-copy-number ColE1/pMB1/pBR322/pUC origin of replication
   4763..4814    -  misc_feature   bom (fragment): basis of mobility region from pBR322
   4821..4898    +  promoter       lacI promoter: lacI
   4899..482     +  CDS            lacI (across the origin): lac repressor; lacI; The lac repressor binds to the lac operator to inhibit transcription in E. coli. This inhibition can be relieved by adding lactose or isopropyl-β-D-thiogalactopyranoside (IPTG).
>Addgene plasmid #199150 | pGST-parallell2-GGA3(571-723) | addgene full sequence | sequence record 389828 | Addgene NGS Result
GGCATAAATATCTCACTCGCAATCAAATTCAGCCGATAGCGGAACGGGAAGGCGACTGGAGTGCCATGTC
CGGTTTTCAACAAACCATGCAAATGCTGAATGAGGGCATCGTTCCCACTGCGATGCTGGTTGCCAACGAT
CAGATGGCGCTGGGCGCAATGCGCGCCATTACCGAGTCCGGGCTGCGCGTTGGTGCGGATATCTCGGTAG
TGGGATACGACGATACCGAAGACAGCTCATGTTATATCCCGCCGTTAACCACCATCAAACAGGATTTTCG
CCTGCTGGGGCAAACCAGCGTGGACCGCTTGCTGCAACTCTCTCAGGGCCAGGCGGTGAAGGGCAATCAG
CTGTTGCCCGTCTCACTGGTGAAAAGAAAAACCACCCTGGCGCCCAATACGCAAACCGCCTCTCCCCGCG
CGTTGGCCGATTCATTAATGCAGCTGGCACGACAGGTTTCCCGACTGGAAAGCGGGCAGTGAGCGCAACG
CAATTAATGTAAGTTAGCTCACTCATTAGGCACCCCAGGCTTTACACTTTATGCTTCCGGCTCGTATGTT
GTGTGGAATTGTGAGCGGATAACAATTTCACACAGGAAACAGCTATGACCATGATTACGGATTCACTGGC
CGTCGTTTTACAACGTCGTGACTGGGAAAACCCTGGCGTTACCCAACTTAATCGCCTTGCAGCACATCCC
CCTTTCGCCAGCTGGCGTAATAGCGAAGAGGCCCGCACCGATCGCCCTTCCCAACAGTTGCGCAGCCTGA
ATGGCGAATGGCGCTTTGCCTGGTTTCCGGCACCAGAAGCGGTGCCGGAAAGCTGGCTGGAGTGCGATCT
TCCTGAGGCCGATACTGTCGTCGTCCCCTCAAACTGGCAGATGCACGGTTACGATGCGCCCATCTACACC
AACGTGACCTATCCCATTACGGTCAATCCGCCGTTTGTTCCCACGGAGAATCCGACGGGTTGTTACTCGC
TCACATTTAATGTTGATGAAAGCTGGCTACAGGAAGGCCAGACGCGAATTATTTTTGATGGCGTTGGAAT
TAGCTTATCGACTGCACGGTGCACCAATGCTTCTGGCGTCAGGCAGCCATCGGAAGCTGTGGTATGGCTG
TGCAGGTCGTAAATCACTGCATAATTCGTGTCGCTCAAGGCGCACTCCCGTTCTGGATAATGTTTTTTGC
GCCGACATCATAACGGTTCTGGCAAATATTCTGAAATGAGCTGTTGACAATTAATCATCGGCTCGTATAA
TGTGTGGAATTGTGAGCGGATAACAATTTCACACAGGAAACAGTATTCATGTCCCCTATACTAGGTTATT
GGAAAATTAAGGGCCTTGTGCAACCCACTCGACTTCTTTTGGAATATCTTGAAGAAAAATATGAAGAGCA
TTTGTATGAGCGCGATGAAGGTGATAAATGGCGAAACAAAAAGTTTGAATTGGGTTTGGAGTTTCCCAAT
CTTCCTTATTATATTGATGGTGATGTTAAATTAACACAGTCTATGGCCATCATACGTTATATAGCTGACA
AGCACAACATGTTGGGTGGTTGTCCAAAAGAGCGTGCAGAGATTTCAATGCTTGAAGGAGCGGTTTTGGA
TATTAGATACGGTGTTTCGAGAATTGCATATAGTAAAGACTTTGAAACTCTCAAAGTTGATTTTCTTAGC
AAGCTACCTGAAATGCTGAAAATGTTCGAAGATCGTTTATGTCATAAAACATATTTAAATGGTGATCATG
TAACCCATCCTGACTTCATGTTGTATGACGCTCTTGATGTTGTTTTATACATGGACCCAATGTGCCTGGA
TGCGTTCCCAAAATTAGTTTGTTTTAAAAAACGTATTGAAGCTATCCCACAAATTGATAAGTACTTGAAA
TCCAGCAAGTATATAGCATGGCCTTTGCAGGGCTGGCAAGCCACGTTTGGTGGTGGCGACCATCCTCCAA
AAATCGATACGACCGAAAACCTGTATTTTCAGGGCGCCATGGGATCCGGCAGCCCCCCGAAGGGGCCTGA
GCTCTCCCTGGCCAGCATCCACGTGCCCCTGGAATCGATCAAGCCTAGCAGTGCCCTTCCTGTGACAGCC
TACGATAAAAACGGCTTCCGCATCCTCTTCCACTTTGCCAAGGAGTGTCCCCCAGGACGACCTGACGTGC
TGGTGGTGGTGGTGTCCATGCTGAACACGGCTCCCTTACCTGTCAAGAGCATCGTGCTGCAGGCTGCAGT
GCCCAAGTCAATGAAAGTGAAGTTGCAGCCACCTTCTGGGACAGAACTCTCTCCATTTAGCCCCATCCAG
CCACCTGCAGCCATCACCCAGGTCATGTTGCTGGCCAATCCACTGAAGGAGAAGGTGCGGCTTCGGTATA
AGCTGACCTTCGCCCTGGGGGAGCAGCTGAGCACAGAGGTGGGCGAGGTGGACCAGTTCCCTCCTGTGGA
ACAGTGGGGGAACCTATGAGAATTCAAAGGCCTACGTCGACGAGCTCACTAGTCGCGGCCGCTTTCGAAT
CTAGAGCCTGCAGTCTCGAGCGGCCGCATCGTGACTGACTGACGATCTGCCTCGCGCGTTTCGGTGATGA
CGGTGAAAACCTCTGACACATGCAGCTCCCGGAGACGGTCACAGCTTGTCTGTAAGCGGATGCCGGGAGC
AGACAAGCCCGTCAGGGCGCGTCAGCGGGTGTTGGCGGGTGTCGGGGCGCAGCCATGACCCAGTCACGTA
GCGATAGCGGAGTGTATAATTCTTGAAGACGAAAGGGCCTCGTGATACGCCTATTTTTATAGGTTAATGT
CATGATAATAATGGTTTCTTAGACGTCAGGTGGCACTTTTCGGGGAAATGTGCGCGGAACCCCTATTTGT
TTATTTTTCTAAATACATTCAAATATGTATCCGCTCATGAGACAATAACCCTGATAAATGCTTCAATAAT
ATTGAAAAAGGAAGAGTATGAGTATTCAACATTTCCGTGTCGCCCTTATTCCCTTTTTTGCGGCATTTTG
CCTTCCTGTTTTTGCTCACCCAGAAACGCTGGTGAAAGTAAAAGATGCTGAAGATCAGTTGGGTGCACGA
GTGGGTTACATCGAACTGGATCTCAACAGCGGTAAGATCCTTGAGAGTTTTCGCCCCGAAGAACGTTTTC
CAATGATGAGCACTTTTAAAGTTCTGCTATGTGGCGCGGTATTATCCCGTGTTGACGCCGGGCAAGAGCA
ACTCGGTCGCCGCATACACTATTCTCAGAATGACTTGGTTGAGTACTCACCAGTCACAGAAAAGCATCTT
ACGGATGGCATGACAGTAAGAGAATTATGCAGTGCTGCCATAACCATGAGTGATAACACTGCGGCCAACT
TACTTCTGACAACGATCGGAGGACCGAAGGAGCTAACCGCTTTTTTGCACAACATGGGGGATCATGTAAC
TCGCCTTGATCGTTGGGAACCGGAGCTGAATGAAGCCATACCAAACGACGAGCGTGACACCACGATGCCT
GCAGCAATGGCAACAACGTTGCGCAAACTATTAACTGGCGAACTACTTACTCTAGCTTCCCGGCAACAAT
TAATAGACTGGATGGAGGCGGATAAAGTTGCAGGACCACTTCTGCGCTCGGCCCTTCCGGCTGGCTGGTT
TATTGCTGATAAATCTGGAGCCGGTGAGCGTGGGTCTCGCGGTATCATTGCAGCACTGGGGCCAGATGGT
AAGCCCTCCCGTATCGTAGTTATCTACACGACGGGGAGTCAGGCAACTATGGATGAACGAAATAGACAGA
TCGCTGAGATAGGTGCCTCACTGATTAAGCATTGGTAACTGTCAGACCAAGTTTACTCATATATACTTTA
GATTGATTTAAAACTTCATTTTTAATTTAAAAGGATCTAGGTGAAGATCCTTTTTGATAATCTCATGACC
AAAATCCCTTAACGTGAGTTTTCGTTCCACTGAGCGTCAGACCCCGTAGAAAAGATCAAAGGATCTTCTT
GAGATCCTTTTTTTCTGCGCGTAATCTGCTGCTTGCAAACAAAAAAACCACCGCTACCAGCGGTGGTTTG
TTTGCCGGATCAAGAGCTACCAACTCTTTTTCCGAAGGTAACTGGCTTCAGCAGAGCGCAGATACCAAAT
ACTGTCCTTCTAGTGTAGCCGTAGTTAGGCCACCACTTCAAGAACTCTGTAGCACCGCCTACATACCTCG
CTCTGCTAATCCTGTTACCAGTGGCTGCTGCCAGTGGCGATAAGTCGTGTCTTACCGGGTTGGACTCAAG
ACGATAGTTACCGGATAAGGCGCAGCGGTCGGGCTGAACGGGGGGTTCGTGCACACAGCCCAGCTTGGAG
CGAACGACCTACACCGAACTGAGATACCTACAGCGTGAGCTATGAGAAAGCGCCACGCTTCCCGAAGGGA
GAAAGGCGGACAGGTATCCGGTAAGCGGCAGGGTCGGAACAGGAGAGCGCACGAGGGAGCTTCCAGGGGG
AAACGCCTGGTATCTTTATAGTCCTGTCGGGTTTCGCCACCTCTGACTTGAGCGTCGATTTTTGTGATGC
TCGTCAGGGGGGCGGAGCCTATGGAAAAACGCCAGCAACGCGGCCTTTTTACGGTTCCTGGCCTTTTGCT
GGCCTTTTGCTCACATGTTCTTTCCTGCGTTATCCCCTGATTCTGTGGATAACCGTATTACCGCCTTTGA
GTGAGCTGATACCGCTCGCCGCAGCCGAACGACCGAGCGCAGCGAGTCAGTGAGCGAGGAAGCGGAAGAG
CGCCTGATGCGGTATTTTCTCCTTACGCATCTGTGCGGTATTTCACACCGCATAAATTCCGACACCATCG
AATGGCGCAAAACCTTTCGCGGTATGGCATGATAGCGCCCGGAAGAGAGTCAATTCAGGGTGGTGAATGT
GAAACCAGTAACGTTATACGATGTCGCAGAGTATGCCGGTGTCTCTTATCAGACCGTTTCCCGCGTGGTG
AACCAGGCCAGCCACGTTTCTGCGAAAACGCGGGAAAAAGTGGAAGCGGCGATGGCGGAGCTGAATTACA
TTCCCAACCGCGTGGCACAACAACTGGCGGGCAAACAGTCGTTGCTGATTGGCGTTGCCACCTCCAGTCT
GGCCCTGCACGCGCCGTCGCAAATTGTCGCGGCGATTAAATCTCGCGCCGATCAACTGGGTGCCAGCGTG
GTGGTGTCGATGGTAGAACGAAGCGGCGTCGAAGCCTGTAAAGCGGCGGTGCACAATCTTCTCGCGCAAC
GCGTCAGTGGGCTGATCATTAACTATCCGCTGGATGACCAGGATGCCATTGCTGTGGAAGCTGCCTGCAC
TAATGTTCCGGCGTTATTTCTTGATGTCTCTGACCAGACACCCATCAACAGTATTATTTTCTCCCATGAA
GACGGTACGCGACTGGGCGTGGAGCATCTGGTCGCATTGGGTCACCAGCAAATCGCGCTGTTAGCGGGCC
CATTAAGTTCTGTCTCGGCGCGTCTGCGTCTGGCTGGCT
